Addgene plasmid #215064: mCerulean-PCNA-HygroR
Purpose: Expresses mCerulean-PCNA in mammalian cells from a retroviral vector.
Depositing lab: Michele Pagano. Depositing organization: NYU Grossman School of Medicine. Publication: CDK-independent role of D-type cyclins in regulating DNA mismatch repair. Rona G, Miwatani-Minter B, Zhang Q, Goldberg HV, Kerzhnerman MA, Howard JB, Simoneschi D, Lane E, Hobbs JW, Sassani E, Wang AA, Keegan S, Laverty DJ, Piett CG, Pongor LS, Xu ML, Andrade J, Thomas A, Sicinski P, Askenazi M, Ueberheide B, Fenyo D, Nagel ZD, Pagano M. Mol Cell. 2024 Feb 29:S1097-2765(24)00129-1. doi: 10.1016/j.molcel.2024.02.010. PubMed 38458201.
Backbone
  Vector backbone: pBABE
  Vector type: Mammalian Expression, Retroviral
  Selectable markers: Hygromycin
Growth in bacteria
  Bacterial resistance: Ampicillin, 100 μg/mL
  Growth temperature: 37°C
  Growth strain: NEB Stable
  Copy number: High Copy
Gene/Insert
  Gene/Insert name: PCNA
  Species: H. sapiens (human)
  Entrez Gene: PCNA (a.k.a. ATLD2)
  Promoter: LTR
  Tag / fusion protein: mCerulean (N terminal on insert)
  Cloning method: Unknown
  Sequencing primers: 5′ pBABE 5'; 3′ pBABE 3'
Terms and licenses: Academic/Nonprofit Terms; Industry Terms: Not Available to Industry
How to cite: mCerulean-PCNA-HygroR was a gift from Michele Pagano (Addgene plasmid # 215064 ; http://n2t.net/addgene:215064 ; RRID:Addgene_215064)
