[The description below was written by a language model from this plasmid's Addgene catalogue record and pLannotate feature annotations shown in this document.]
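Description:
mCerulean-PCNA-HygroR is a pBABE-based gammaretroviral vector for stable expression of a cyan fluorescent fusion of human PCNA in mammalian cells. It is maintained in E. coli as a high-copy plasmid through a ColE1/pUC-type origin and is selected with ampicillin via the β-lactamase gene and its native promoter, which lie outside the proviral region. The annotation places the bacterial origin, along with a very short f1 ori fragment, between the hygromycin cassette and the downstream LTR. This suggests the origin may fall within the LTR-flanked segment, although the record does not comment on this.

The retroviral unit is bounded by Moloney murine leukemia virus long terminal repeats. Downstream of the 5′ LTR are a packaging signal (annotated as an MESV Ψ fragment) and a truncated gag segment lacking its start codon, which together support encapsidation of the genomic RNA when the plasmid is introduced into a packaging cell line. The 5′ LTR also serves as the promoter for the payload: an SV40 large T nuclear localization signal, followed by mCerulean, followed by the PCNA coding sequence, so the fluorescent protein sits at the N terminus of PCNA. After this, an internal SV40 enhancer/early promoter drives hph, the hygromycin phosphotransferase gene, allowing selection of transduced cells with hygromycin. A short fragment annotated as a ΔU3 3′ LTR adjoins the full-length downstream LTR.

PCNA is the sliding clamp for replicative polymerases, and fluorescent PCNA fusions are commonly used as live-cell markers of replication sites and cell-cycle phase. The record itself states only that the construct expresses mCerulean-PCNA, and it was deposited with a study of D-type cyclins in DNA mismatch repair.
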