Features (pLannotate 1.2.2; 14 found; start..end, strand, type, name):
      8..477     +  LTR            LTR: long terminal repeat from Moloney murine leukemia virus
    601..875     +  misc_feature   MESV Ψ (fragment): packaging signal of murine embryonic stem cell virus
    942..1358    +  CDS            gag (truncated): truncated Moloney murine leukemia virus (MMLV) gag gene lacking the start codon
   1388..1408    +  CDS            SV40 NLS: nuclear localization signal of SV40 (simian virus 40) large T antigen
   1421..2137    +  CDS            mCerulean: mCerulean is a basic (constitutively fluorescent) cyan fluorescent protein published in 2005, derived from Aequorea victoria. It is reported to be a very rapidly-maturing monomer.
   2195..2977    +  CDS            PCNA: PCNA_HUMAN - Experimental evidence at protein level: Swiss-Prot protein existence level 1. Auxiliary protein of DNA polymerase delta and is involved in the control of eukaryotic DNA replication by increasing the polymerase's processibility during elongation of the leading strand. Induces a robust stimulatory effect on the 3'-5' exonuclease and 3'- phosphodiesterase, but not apurinic-apyrimidinic (AP) endonuclease, APEX2 activities. Has to be loaded onto DNA in order to be able to stimulate APEX2. Plays a key role in DNA damage response (DDR) by being conveniently positioned at the replication
   2997..3326    +  promoter       SV40 promoter: SV40 enhancer and early promoter
   3400..4422    +  CDS            hph: KHYB_ECOLX - Experimental evidence at protein level: Swiss-Prot protein existence level 1. The aminoglycoside phosphotransferases achieve inactivation of their antibiotic substrates by phosphorylation. Only phosphorylates hygromycin and closely related compounds such as demethyl analogs and destomycin. From Escherichia coli.
   4453..4475    +  rep_origin     f1 ori (fragment): f1 bacteriophage origin of replication; arrow indicates direction of (+) strand synthesis
   4472..5041    +  rep_origin     ori: high-copy-number ColE1/pMB1/pBR322/pUC origin of replication
   5101..5222    +  LTR            3' LTR (ΔU3) (fragment): self-inactivating 3' long terminal repeat (LTR) from Moloney murine leukemia virus
   5223..5692    +  LTR            LTR: long terminal repeat from Moloney murine leukemia virus
   5807..6667    -  CDS            AmpR: β-lactamase; bla; confers resistance to ampicillin, carbenicillin, and related antibiotics
   6668..6772    -  promoter       AmpR promoter: bla
>Addgene plasmid #215064 | mCerulean-PCNA-HygroR | addgene full sequence | sequence record 429214 | Addgene NGS Result
CTGCAGCCTGAATATGGGCCAAACAGGATATCTGTGGTAAGCAGTTCCTGCCCCGGCTCAGGGCCAAGAA
CAGATGGAACAGCTGAATATGGGCCAAACAGGATATCTGTGGTAAGCAGTTCCTGCCCCGGCTCAGGGCC
AAGAACAGATGGTCCCCAGATGCGGTCCAGCCCTCAGCAGTTTCTAGAGAACCATCAGATGTTTCCAGGG
TGCCCCAAGGACCTGAAATGACCCTGTGCCTTATTTGAACTAACCAATCAGTTCGCTTCTCGCTTCTGTT
CGCGCGCTTCTGCTCCCCGAGCTCAATAAAAGAGCCCACAACCCCTCACTCGGGGCGCCAGTCCTCCGAT
TGACTGAGTCGCCCGGGTACCCGTGTATCCAATAAACCCTCTTGCAGTTGCATCCGACTTGTGGTCTCGC
TGTTCCTTGGGAGGGTCTCCTCTGAGTGATTGACTACCCGTCAGCGGGGGTCTTTCATTTGGGGGCTCGT
CCGGGATCGGGAGACCCCTGCCCAGGGACCACCGACCCACCACCGGGAGGCAAGCTGGCCAGCAACTTAT
CTGTGTCTGTCCGATTGTCTAGTGTCTATGACTGATTTTATGCGCCTGCGTCGGTACTAGTTAGCTAACT
AGCTCTGTATCTGGCGGACCCGTGGTGGAACTGACGAGTTCTGAACACCCGGCCGCAACCCTGGGAGACG
TCCCAGGGACTTTGGGGGCCGTTTTTGTGGCCCGACCTGAGGAAGGGAGTCGATGTGGAATCCGACCCCG
TCAGGATATGTGGTTCTGGTAGGAGACGAGAACCTAAAACAGTTCCCGCCTCCGTCTGAATTTTTGCTTT
CGGTTTGGAACCGAAGCCGCGCGTCTTGTCTGCTGCAGCGCTGCAGCATCGTTCTGTGTTGTCTCTGTCT
GACTGTGTTTCTGTATTTGTCTGAAAATTAGGGCCAGACTGTTACCACTCCCTTAAGTTTGACCTTAGGT
CACTGGAAAGATGTCGAGCGGATCGCTCACAACCAGTCGGTAGATGTCAAGAAGAGACGTTGGGTTACCT
TCTGCTCTGCAGAATGGCCAACCTTTAACGTCGGATGGCCGCGAGACGGCACCTTTAACCGAGACCTCAT
CACCCAGGTTAAGATCAAGGTCTTTTCACCTGGCCCGCATGGACACCCAGACCAGGTCCCCTACATCGTG
ACCTGGGAAGCCTTGGCTTTTGACCCCCCTCCCTGGGTCAAGCCCTTTGTACACCCTAAGCCTCCGCCTC
CTCTTCCTCCATCCGCCCCGTCTCTCCCCCTTGAACCTCCTCGTTCGACCCCGCCTCGATCCTCCCTTTA
TCCAGCCCTCACTCCTTCTCTAGGCGCCGGCCGGATCCCGCCACCATGGGAGCATCACCAAAAAAGAAGA
GAAAGGTACCGGTCGCCACCATGGTGAGCAAGGGCGAGGAGCTGTTCACCGGGGTGGTGCCCATCCTGGT
CGAGCTGGACGGCGACGTAAACGGCCACAAGTTCAGCGTGTCCGGCGAGGGCGAGGGCGATGCCACCTAC
GGCAAGCTGACCCTGAAGTTCATCTGCACCACCGGCAAGCTGCCCGTGCCCTGGCCCACCCTCGTGACCA
CCCTGACCTGGGGCGTGCAGTGCTTCGCCCGCTACCCCGACCACATGAAGCAGCACGACTTCTTCAAGTC
CGCCATGCCCGAAGGCTACGTCCAGGAGCGCACCATCTTCTTCAAGGACGACGGCAACTACAAGACCCGC
GCCGAGGTGAAGTTCGAGGGCGACACCCTGGTGAACCGCATCGAGCTGAAGGGCATCGACTTCAAGGAGG
ACGGCAACATCCTGGGGCACAAGCTGGAGTACAACGCCATCAGCGACAACGTCTATATCACCGCCGACAA
GCAGAAGAACGGCATCAAGGCCAACTTCAAGATCCGCCACAACATCGAGGACGGCAGCGTGCAGCTCGCC
GACCACTACCAGCAGAACACCCCCATCGGCGACGGCCCCGTGCTGCTGCCCGACAACCACTACCTGAGCA
CCCAGTCCAAGCTGAGCAAAGACCCCAACGAGAAGCGCGATCACATGGTCCTGCTGGAGTTCGTGACCGC
CGCCGGGATCACTCTCGGCATGGACGAGCTGTACAAGTCCGGAGAAGGGCAAGGGCAAGGGCAAGGGCCG
GGCCGCGGCTACGCGTATCGATCCATGTTCGAGGCGCGCCTGGTCCAGGGCTCCATCCTCAAGAAGGTGT
TGGAGGCACTCAAGGACCTCATCAACGAGGCCTGCTGGGATATTAGCTCCAGCGGTGTAAACCTGCAGAG
CATGGACTCGTCCCACGTCTCTTTGGTGCAGCTCACCCTGCGGTCTGAGGGCTTCGACACCTACCGCTGC
GACCGCAACCTGGCCATGGGCGTGAACCTCACCAGTATGTCCAAAATACTAAAATGCGCCGGCAATGAAG
ATATCATTACACTAAGGGCCGAAGATAACGCGGATACCTTGGCGCTAGTATTTGAAGCACCAAACCAGGA
GAAAGTTTCAGACTATGAAATGAAGTTGATGGATTTAGATGTTGAACAACTTGGAATTCCAGAACAGGAG
TACAGCTGTGTAGTAAAGATGCCTTCTGGTGAATTTGCACGTATATGCCGAGATCTCAGCCATATTGGAG
ATGCTGTTGTAATTTCCTGTGCAAAAGACGGAGTGAAATTTTCTGCAAGTGGAGAACTTGGAAATGGAAA
CATTAAATTGTCACAGACAAGTAATGTCGATAAAGAGGAGGAAGCTGTTACCATAGAGATGAATGAACCA
GTTCAACTAACTTTTGCACTGAGGTACCTGAACTTCTTTACAAAAGCCACTCCACTCTCTTCAACGGTGA
CACTCAGTATGTCTGCAGATGTACCCCTTGTTGTAGAGTATAAAATTGCGGATATGGGACACTTAAAATA
CTACTTGGCTCCCAAGATCGAGGATGAAGAAGGATCTTAGGTCGACCCTGTGGAATGTGTGTCAGTTAGG
GTGTGGAAAGTCCCCAGGCTCCCCAGCAGGCAGAAGTATGCAAAGCATGCATCTCAATTAGTCAGCAACC
AGGTGTGGAAAGTCCCCAGGCTCCCCAGCAGGCAGAAGTATGCAAAGCATGCATCTCAATTAGTCAGCAA
CCATAGTCCCGCCCCTAACTCCGCCCATCCCGCCCCTAACTCCGCCCAGTTCCGCCCATTCTCCGCCCCA
TGGCTGACTAATTTTTTTTATTTATGCAGAGGCCGAGGCCGCCTCGGCCTCTGAGCTATTCCAGAAGTAG
TGAGGAGGCTTTTTTGGAGGCCTAGGCTTTTGCAAAAAGCTTGCCAGCTGGGGCGCCCTCTGGTAAGGTT
GGGAAGCCCTGCAGATCTGATCCCGGGGGGCAATGAGATATGAAAAAGCCTGAACTCACCGCGACGTCTG
TCGAGAAGTTTCTGATCGAAAAGTTCGACAGCGTCTCCGACCTGATGCAGCTCTCGGAGGGCGAAGAATC
TCGTGCTTTCAGCTTCGATGTAGGAGGGCGTGGATATGTCCTGCGGGTAAATAGCTGCGCCGATGGTTTC
TACAAAGATCGTTATGTTTATCGGCACTTTGCATCGGCCGCGCTCCCGATTCCGGAAGTGCTTGACATTG
GGGAATTTAGCGAGAGCCTGACCTATTGCATCTCCCGCCGTGCACAGGGTGTCACGTTGCAAGACCTGCC
TGAAACCGAACTGCCCGCTGTTCTGCAGCCGGTCGCGGAGGCCATGGATGCGATCGCTGCGGCCGATCTT
AGCCAGACGAGCGGGTTCGGCCCATTCGGACCGCAAGGAATCGGTCAATACACTACATGGCGTGATTTCA
TATGCGCGATTGCTGATCCCCATGTGTATCACTGGCAAACTGTGATGGACGACACCGTCAGTGCGTCCGT
CGCGCAGGCTCTCGATGAGCTGATGCTTTGGGCCGAGGACTGCCCCGAAGTCCGGCACCTCGTGCACGCG
GATTTCGGCTCCAACAATGTCCTGACGGACAATGGCCGCATAACAGCGGTCATTGACTGGAGCGAGGCGA
TGTTCGGGGATTCCCAATACGAGGTCGCCAACATCTTCTTCTGGAGGCCGTGGTTGGCTTGTATGGAGCA
GCAGACGCGCTACTTCGAGCGGAGGCATCCGGAGCTTGCAGGATCGCCGCGGCTCCGGGCGTATATGCTC
CGCATTGGTCTTGACCAACTCTATCAGAGCTTGGTTGACGGCAATTTCGATGATGCAGCTTGGGCGCAGG
GTCGATGCGACGCAATCGTCCGATCCGGAGCCGGGACTGTCGGGCGTACACAAATCGCCCGCAGAAGCGC
GGCCGTCTGGACCGATGGCTGTGTAGAAGTACTCGCCGATAGTGGAAACCGACGCCCCAGCACTCGTCCG
AGGGCAAAGGAATAGAGTAGATGCCGACCGGGATCTATCGATGCGGCGGGTGTGGTGGTTACGCGTAATC
TGCTGCTTGCAAACAAAAAAACCACCGCTACCAGCGGTGGTTTGTTTGCCGGATCAAGAGCTACCAACTC
TTTTTCCGAAGGTAACTGGCTTCAGCAGAGCGCAGATACCAAATACTGTTCTTCTAGTGTAGCCGTAGTT
AGGCCACCACTTCAAGAACTCTGTAGCACCGCCTACATACCTCGCTCTGCTAATCCTGTTACCAGTGGCT
GCTGCCAGTGGCGATAAGTCGTGTCTTACCGGGTTGGACTCAAGACGATAGTTACCGGATAAGGCGCAGC
GGTCGGGCTGAACGGGGGGTTCGTGCACACAGCCCAGCTTGGAGCGAACGACCTACACCGAACTGAGATA
CCTACAGCGTGAGCTATGAGAAAGCGCCACGCTTCCCGAAGGGAGAAAGGCGGACAGGTATCCGGTAAGC
GGCAGGGTCGGAACAGGAGAGCGCACGAGGGAGCTTCCAGGGGGAAACGCCTGGTATCTTTATAGTCCTG
TCGGGTTTCGCCACCTCTGACTTGAGCGTCGATTTTTGTGATGCTCGTCAGGGGGGCGGAGCCTATGGAA
AAACGCCAGCAACGCATCGATAAAATAAAAGATTTTATTTAGTCTCCAGAAAAAGGGGGGAATGAAAGAC
CCCACCTGTAGGTTTGGCAAGCTAGCTTAAGTAACGCCATTTTGCAAGGCATGGAAAAATACATAACTGA
GAATAGAGAAGTTCAGATCAAGGTCAGGAACAGATGGAACAGCTGAATATGGGCCAAACAGGATATCTGT
GGTAAGCAGTTCCTGCCCCGGCTCAGGGCCAAGAACAGATGGAACAGCTGAATATGGGCCAAACAGGATA
TCTGTGGTAAGCAGTTCCTGCCCCGGCTCAGGGCCAAGAACAGATGGTCCCCAGATGCGGTCCAGCCCTC
AGCAGTTTCTAGAGAACCATCAGATGTTTCCAGGGTGCCCCAAGGACCTGAAATGACCCTGTGCCTTATT
TGAACTAACCAATCAGTTCGCTTCTCGCTTCTGTTCGCGCGCTTCTGCTCCCCGAGCTCAATAAAAGAGC
CCACAACCCCTCACTCGGGGCGCCAGTCCTCCGATTGACTGAGTCGCCCGGGTACCCGTGTATCCAATAA
ACCCTCTTGCAGTTGCATCCGACTTGTGGTCTCGCTGTTCCTTGGGAGGGTCTCCTCTGAGTGATTGACT
ACCCGTCAGCGGGGGTCTTTCACATGCAGCATGTATCAAAATTAATTTGGTTTTTTTTCTTAAGTATTTA
CATTAAATGGCCATAGTGCGGCCGCAAATCAATCTAAAGTATATATGAGTAAACTTGGTCTGACAGTTAC
CAATGCTTAATCAGTGAGGCACCTATCTCAGCGATCTGTCTATTTCGTTCATCCATAGTTGCCTGACTCC
CCGTCGTGTAGATAACTACGATACGGGAGGGCTTACCATCTGGCCCCAGTGCTGCAATGATACCGCGAGA
CCCACGCTCACCGGCTCCAGATTTATCAGCAATAAACCAGCCAGCCGGAAGGGCCGAGCGCAGAAGTGGT
CCTGCAACTTTATCCGCCTCCATCCAGTCTATTAATTGTTGCCGGGAAGCTAGAGTAAGTAGTTCGCCAG
TTAATAGTTTGCGCAACGTTGTTGCCATTGCTACAGGCATCGTGGTGTCACGCTCGTCGTTTGGTATGGC
TTCATTCAGCTCCGGTTCCCAACGATCAAGGCGAGTTACATGATCCCCCATGTTGTGCAAAAAAGCGGTT
AGCTCCTTCGGTCCTCCGATCGTTGTCAGAAGTAAGTTGGCCGCAGTGTTATCACTCATGGTTATGGCAG
CACTGCATAATTCTCTTACTGTCATGCCATCCGTAAGATGCTTTTCTGTGACTGGTGAGTACTCAACCAA
GTCATTCTGAGAATAGTGTATGCGGCGACCGAGTTGCTCTTGCCCGGCGTCAATACGGGATAATACCGCG
CCACATAGCAGAACTTTAAAAGTGCTCATCATTGGAAAACGTTCTTCGGGGCGAAAACTCTCAAGGATCT
TACCGCTGTTGAGATCCAGTTCGATGTAACCCACTCGTGCACCCAACTGATCTTCAGCATCTTTTACTTT
CACCAGCGTTTCTGGGTGAGCAAAAACAGGAAGGCAAAATGCCGCAAAAAAGGGAATAAGGGCGACACGG
AAATGTTGAATACTCATACTCTTCCTTTTTCAATATTATTGAAGCATTTATCAGGGTTATTGTCTCATGA
GCGGATACATATTTGAATGTATTTAGAAAAATAAACAAATAGGGGTTCCGCGCACATTTCCCCGAAAAGT
GCCAC
